>Addgene plasmid #146875 | pGEX-6P-1-HsTNRC6Biso1_1219-1723-del1359-1393_L | depositor full sequence | sequence record 289322 | Full Sequence
ACGTTATCGACTGCACGGTGCACCAATGCTTCTGGCGTCAGGCAGCCATCGGAAGCTGTGGTATGGCTGT
GCAGGTCGTAAATCACTGCATAATTCGTGTCGCTCAAGGCGCACTCCCGTTCTGGATAATGTTTTTTGCG
CCGACATCATAACGGTTCTGGCAAATATTCTGAAATGAGCTGTTGACAATTAATCATCGGCTCGTATAAT
GTGTGGAATTGTGAGCGGATAACAATTTCACACAGGAAACAGTATTCATGTCCCCTATACTAGGTTATTG
GAAAATTAAGGGCCTTGTGCAACCCACTCGACTTCTTTTGGAATATCTTGAAGAAAAATATGAAGAGCAT
TTGTATGAGCGCGATGAAGGTGATAAATGGCGAAACAAAAAGTTTGAATTGGGTTTGGAGTTTCCCAATC
TTCCTTATTATATTGATGGTGATGTTAAATTAACACAGTCTATGGCCATCATACGTTATATAGCTGACAA
GCACAACATGTTGGGTGGTTGTCCAAAAGAGCGTGCAGAGATTTCAATGCTTGAAGGAGCGGTTTTGGAT
ATTAGATACGGTGTTTCGAGAATTGCATATAGTAAAGACTTTGAAACTCTCAAAGTTGATTTTCTTAGCA
AGCTACCTGAAATGCTGAAAATGTTCGAAGATCGTTTATGTCATAAAACATATTTAAATGGTGATCATGT
AACCCATCCTGACTTCATGTTGTATGACGCTCTTGATGTTGTTTTATACATGGACCCAATGTGCCTGGAT
GCGTTCCCAAAATTAGTTTGTTTTAAAAAACGTATTGAAGCTATCCCACAAATTGATAAGTACTTGAAAT
CCAGCAAGTATATAGCATGGCCTTTGCAGGGCTGGCAAGCCACGTTTGGTGGTGGCGACCATCCTCCAAA
ATCGGATCTGGAAGTTCTGTTCCAGGGGCCCCTGGGATCCAGGCAGCCAGGCATGAAGCACTCGCCCTCT
CATCCTGTTGGGCCCAAGCCGCATCTGGACAACATGGTACCCAACGCATTGAATGTGGGGCTCCCAGACC
TTCAAACCAAAGGGCCAATACCTGGATATGGTTCTGGCTTCAGCTCTGGCGGCATGGACTATGGCATGGT
TGGTGGGAAGGAGGCTGGAACCGAGTCTCGCTTTAAACAGTGGACCTCCATGATGGAGGGGCTGCCCTCT
GTAGCCACACAGGAAGCCAATATGCACAAAAATGGCGCTATAGTGGCCCCTGGTAAAACCCGGGGAGGGT
CACCGTACAACCAGTTTGATATCATCCCTGGTGACACACTGGGTGGCCATACGGGTCCTGCTGGTGATAG
CTGGTTACCTGCCAAATCTCCACCAACAAATAAAATCGGAAGTGTGCTGGGGGGTACAGCCACATCTCCC
ATTGTAGATACTGACCACCAACTGCTGCGGGATAACACCACAGGGTCTAATTCTTCCCTCAACACCTCGC
TGCCTTCACCTGGTGCCTGGCCCTACAGTGCCTCTGACAACTCCTTTACCAACGTTCATAGCACTTCAGC
AAAGTTCCCTGATTACAAATCAACATGGTCCCCAGATCCCATAGGACACAACCCCACTCATCTCTCCAAC
AAGATGTGGAAAAACCATATTTCCTCCAGGAACACTACACCGCTGCCCCGCCCACCTCCTGGTCTGACCA
ACCCCAAACCATCATCTCCCTGGAGCAGCACAGCACCCCGATCAGTCAGGGGGTGGGGGACACAGGACTC
ACGGCTCGCCTCGGCCTCTACCTGGAGTGATGGTGGCTCAGTTCGTCCTAGTTACTGGCTGGTTCTTCAC
AATCTCACCCCACAGATTGATGGGTCAACCTTGAGAACGATCTGCATGCAGCATGGCCCACTGCTGACAT
TCCATCTGAATCTAACCCAGGGCACTGCCCTGATCCGATACAGCACCAAACAGGAGGCGGCCAAGGCCCA
AACTGCACTGCACATGTGTGTGTTGGGAAACACTACCATCCTTGCTGAGTTTGCCACTGATGATGAAGTC
AGCCGCTTTCTGGCACAAGCTCAGCCCCCTACACCTGCAGCAACCCCAAGTGCGCCAGCTGCGGGGTGGC
AGTCGCTGGAGACCGGCCAGAACCAGTCAGATCCCGTGGGACCTGCTCTGAATCTTTTTGGTGGGTCCAC
TGGGCTCGGGCAGTGGAGCAGCAGCGCTGGTGGCAGCAGCGGGGCCGATCTTGCTGGCGCTTCATTGTGG
GGGCCCCCAAACTATTCTTCTAGCTTATGGGGAGTCCCAACGGTGGAAGATCCCCATAGGATGGGCAGCC
CTGCTCCTTTACTACCTGGTGACCTTCTGGGAGGAGGGTCGGATTCAATCTAAGCGGCCGCATCGTGACT
GACTGACGATCTGCCTCGCGCGTTTCGGTGATGACGGTGAAAACCTCTGACACATGCAGCTCCCGGAGAC
GGTCACAGCTTGTCTGTAAGCGGATGCCGGGAGCAGACAAGCCCGTCAGGGCGCGTCAGCGGGTGTTGGC
GGGTGTCGGGGCGCAGCCATGACCCAGTCACGTAGCGATAGCGGAGTGTATAATTCTTGAAGACGAAAGG
GCCTCGTGATACGCCTATTTTTATAGGTTAATGTCATGATAATAATGGTTTCTTAGACGTCAGGTGGCAC
TTTTCGGGGAAATGTGCGCGGAACCCCTATTTGTTTATTTTTCTAAATACATTCAAATATGTATCCGCTC
ATGAGACAATAACCCTGATAAATGCTTCAATAATATTGAAAAAGGAAGAGTATGAGTATTCAACATTTCC
GTGTCGCCCTTATTCCCTTTTTTGCGGCATTTTGCCTTCCTGTTTTTGCTCACCCAGAAACGCTGGTGAA
AGTAAAAGATGCTGAAGATCAGTTGGGTGCACGAGTGGGTTACATCGAACTGGATCTCAACAGCGGTAAG
ATCCTTGAGAGTTTTCGCCCCGAAGAACGTTTTCCAATGATGAGCACTTTTAAAGTTCTGCTATGTGGCG
CGGTATTATCCCGTGTTGACGCCGGGCAAGAGCAACTCGGTCGCCGCATACACTATTCTCAGAATGACTT
GGTTGAGTACTCACCAGTCACAGAAAAGCATCTTACGGATGGCATGACAGTAAGAGAATTATGCAGTGCT
GCCATAACCATGAGTGATAACACTGCGGCCAACTTACTTCTGACAACGATCGGAGGACCGAAGGAGCTAA
CCGCTTTTTTGCACAACATGGGGGATCATGTAACTCGCCTTGATCGTTGGGAACCGGAGCTGAATGAAGC
CATACCAAACGACGAGCGTGACACCACGATGCCTGCAGCAATGGCAACAACGTTGCGCAAACTATTAACT
GGCGAACTACTTACTCTAGCTTCCCGGCAACAATTAATAGACTGGATGGAGGCGGATAAAGTTGCAGGAC
CACTTCTGCGCTCGGCCCTTCCGGCTGGCTGGTTTATTGCTGATAAATCTGGAGCCGGTGAGCGTGGGTC
TCGCGGTATCATTGCAGCACTGGGGCCAGATGGTAAGCCCTCCCGTATCGTAGTTATCTACACGACGGGG
AGTCAGGCAACTATGGATGAACGAAATAGACAGATCGCTGAGATAGGTGCCTCACTGATTAAGCATTGGT
AACTGTCAGACCAAGTTTACTCATATATACTTTAGATTGATTTAAAACTTCATTTTTAATTTAAAAGGAT
CTAGGTGAAGATCCTTTTTGATAATCTCATGACCAAAATCCCTTAACGTGAGTTTTCGTTCCACTGAGCG
TCAGACCCCGTAGAAAAGATCAAAGGATCTTCTTGAGATCCTTTTTTTCTGCGCGTAATCTGCTGCTTGC
AAACAAAAAAACCACCGCTACCAGCGGTGGTTTGTTTGCCGGATCAAGAGCTACCAACTCTTTTTCCGAA
GGTAACTGGCTTCAGCAGAGCGCAGATACCAAATACTGTCCTTCTAGTGTAGCCGTAGTTAGGCCACCAC
TTCAAGAACTCTGTAGCACCGCCTACATACCTCGCTCTGCTAATCCTGTTACCAGTGGCTGCTGCCAGTG
GCGATAAGTCGTGTCTTACCGGGTTGGACTCAAGACGATAGTTACCGGATAAGGCGCAGCGGTCGGGCTG
AACGGGGGGTTCGTGCACACAGCCCAGCTTGGAGCGAACGACCTACACCGAACTGAGATACCTACAGCGT
GAGCTATGAGAAAGCGCCACGCTTCCCGAAGGGAGAAAGGCGGACAGGTATCCGGTAAGCGGCAGGGTCG
GAACAGGAGAGCGCACGAGGGAGCTTCCAGGGGGAAACGCCTGGTATCTTTATAGTCCTGTCGGGTTTCG
CCACCTCTGACTTGAGCGTCGATTTTTGTGATGCTCGTCAGGGGGGCGGAGCCTATGGAAAAACGCCAGC
AACGCGGCCTTTTTACGGTTCCTGGCCTTTTGCTGGCCTTTTGCTCACATGTTCTTTCCTGCGTTATCCC
CTGATTCTGTGGATAACCGTATTACCGCCTTTGAGTGAGCTGATACCGCTCGCCGCAGCCGAACGACCGA
GCGCAGCGAGTCAGTGAGCGAGGAAGCGGAAGAGCGCCTGATGCGGTATTTTCTCCTTACGCATCTGTGC
GGTATTTCACACCGCATAAATTCCGACACCATCGAATGGTGCAAAACCTTTCGCGGTATGGCATGATAGC
GCCCGGAAGAGAGTCAATTCAGGGTGGTGAATGTGAAACCAGTAACGTTATACGATGTCGCAGAGTATGC
CGGTGTCTCTTATCAGACCGTTTCCCGCGTGGTGAACCAGGCCAGCCACGTTTCTGCGAAAACGCGGGAA
AAAGTGGAAGCGGCGATGGCGGAGCTGAATTACATTCCCAACCGCGTGGCACAACAACTGGCGGGCAAAC
AGTCGTTGCTGATTGGCGTTGCCACCTCCAGTCTGGCCCTGCACGCGCCGTCGCAAATTGTCGCGGCGAT
TAAATCTCGCGCCGATCAACTGGGTGCCAGCGTGGTGGTGTCGATGGTAGAACGAAGCGGCGTCGAAGCC
TGTAAAGCGGCGGTGCACAATCTTCTCGCGCAACGCGTCAGTGGGCTGATCATTAACTATCCGCTGGATG
ACCAGGATGCCATTGCTGTGGAAGCTGCCTGCACTAATGTTCCGGCGTTATTTCTTGATGTCTCTGACCA
GACACCCATCAACAGTATTATTTTCTCCCATGAAGACGGTACGCGACTGGGCGTGGAGCATCTGGTCGCA
TTGGGTCACCAGCAAATCGCGCTGTTAGCGGGCCCATTAAGTTCTGTCTCGGCGCGTCTGCGTCTGGCTG
GCTGGCATAAATATCTCACTCGCAATCAAATTCAGCCGATAGCGGAACGGGAAGGCGACTGGAGTGCCAT
GTCCGGTTTTCAACAAACCATGCAAATGCTGAATGAGGGCATCGTTCCCACTGCGATGCTGGTTGCCAAC
GATCAGATGGCGCTGGGCGCAATGCGCGCCATTACCGAGTCCGGGCTGCGCGTTGGTGCGGATATCTCGG
TAGTGGGATACGACGATACCGAAGACAGCTCATGTTATATCCCGCCGTCAACCACCATCAAACAGGATTT
TCGCCTGCTGGGGCAAACCAGCGTGGACCGCTTGCTGCAACTCTCTCAGGGCCAGGCGGTGAAGGGCAAT
CAGCTGTTGCCCGTCTCACTGGTGAAAAGAAAAACCACCCTGGCGCCCAATACGCAAACCGCCTCTCCCC
GCGCGTTGGCCGATTCATTAATGCAGCTGGCACGACAGGTTTCCCGACTGGAAAGCGGGCAGTGAGCGCA
ACGCAATTAATGTGAGTTAGCTCACTCATTAGGCACCCCAGGCTTTACACTTTATGCTTCCGGCTCGTAT
GTTGTGTGGAATTGTGAGCGGATAACAATTTCACACAGGAAACAGCTATGACCATGATTACGGATTCACT
GGCCGTCGTTTTACAACGTCGTGACTGGGAAAACCCTGGCGTTACCCAACTTAATCGCCTTGCAGCACAT
CCCCCTTTCGCCAGCTGGCGTAATAGCGAAGAGGCCCGCACCGATCGCCCTTCCCAACAGTTGCGCAGCC
TGAATGGCGAATGGCGCTTTGCCTGGTTTCCGGCACCAGAAGCGGTGCCGGAAAGCTGGCTGGAGTGCGA
TCTTCCTGAGGCCGATACTGTCGTCGTCCCCTCAAACTGGCAGATGCACGGTTACGATGCGCCCATCTAC
ACCAACGTAACCTATCCCATTACGGTCAATCCGCCGTTTGTTCCCACGGAGAATCCGACGGGTTGTTACT
CGCTCACATTTAATGTTGATGAAAGCTGGCTACAGGAAGGCCAGACGCGAATTATTTTTGATGGCGTTGG
AATT
Features (pLannotate 1.2.2; 17 found; start..end, strand, type, name):
      6..107     -  CDS            yciV (fragment): RNAAM_ECOLI - Also known as trpH From Escherichia coli (strain K12).
    183..211     +  promoter       tac promoter: strong E. coli promoter; hybrid between the trp and lac UV5 promoters
    219..235     +  protein_bind   lac operator: The lac repressor binds to the lac operator to inhibit transcription in E. coli. This inhibition can be relieved by adding lactose or isopropyl-β-D-thiogalactopyranoside (IPTG). lac repressor encoded by lacI
    258..911     +  CDS            GST26_SCHJA: Experimental evidence at protein level: Swiss-Prot protein existence level 1. GST isoenzymes appear to play a central role in the parasite detoxification system. Other functions are also suspected including a role in increasing the solubility of haematin in the parasite gut. From Schistosoma japonicum (Blood fluke).
    951..2360    +  CDS            TNRC6B (fragment): TNR6B_HUMAN - Also known as KIAA1093. Experimental evidence at protein level: Swiss-Prot protein existence level 1. Plays a role in RNA-mediated gene silencing by both micro- RNAs (miRNAs) and short interfering RNAs (siRNAs) (PubMed:16289642, PubMed:19167051, PubMed:19304925, PubMed:32354837). Required for miRNA- dependent translational repression and siRNA-dependent endonucleolytic cleavage of complementary mRNAs by argonaute family proteins (PubMed:16289642, PubMed:19167051, PubMed:19304925, PubMed:32354837). As scaffolding protein associates with argonaute proteins bound to partially comple
   2391..2430    +  CDS            rop (fragment): Rop protein, which maintains plasmids at low copy number; rop
   2532..2572    +  misc_feature   bom (fragment): basis of mobility region from pBR322
   2677..2781    +  promoter       AmpR promoter: bla
   2782..3642    +  CDS            AmpR: β-lactamase; bla; confers resistance to ampicillin, carbenicillin, and related antibiotics
   3813..4401    +  rep_origin     ori: high-copy-number ColE1/pMB1/pBR322/pUC origin of replication
   4587..4638    -  misc_feature   bom (fragment): basis of mobility region from pBR322
   4645..4722    +  promoter       lacIq promoter: lacI (mutant); In the lacIq allele, a single base change in the promoter boosts expression of the lacI gene about 10-fold.
   4723..5805    +  CDS            lacI: lac repressor; lacI; The lac repressor binds to the lac operator to inhibit transcription in E. coli. This inhibition can be relieved by adding lactose or isopropyl-β-D-thiogalactopyranoside (IPTG).
   5818..5839    +  protein_bind   CAP binding site: CAP binding activates transcription in the presence of cAMP. E. coli catabolite activator protein
   5854..5884    +  promoter       lac promoter: promoter for the E. coli lac operon
   5892..5908    +  protein_bind   lac operator: The lac repressor binds to the lac operator to inhibit transcription in E. coli. This inhibition can be relieved by adding lactose or isopropyl-β-D-thiogalactopyranoside (IPTG). lac repressor encoded by lacI
   5928..6101    +  CDS            lacZα: LacZα fragment of β-galactosidase; lacZ fragment
