[The description below was written by a language model from this plasmid's Addgene catalogue record and pLannotate feature annotations shown in this document.]
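Description:
pGEX-6P-1-HsTNRC6Biso1_1219-1723-del1359-1393_L is a 6,374 nt bacterial expression plasmid built on the pGEX-6P-1 backbone and designed to produce a fragment of human TNRC6B as a glutathione S-transferase fusion in E. coli. It replicates from a ColE1/pMB1-type origin and is selected with ampicillin through the β-lactamase gene and its own promoter. The catalogue lists it as low copy, although the feature annotation describes the origin generically as a high-copy family member and finds only fragments of rop and the pBR322 bom region. Remnants of lac promoter, operator and lacZα sequence, and a short yciV fragment, are also annotated as backbone carry-over.

Expression is driven by the hybrid tac promoter followed by a lac operator. The plasmid carries its own lacI gene under the lacIq promoter, so transcription stays repressed until it is induced with IPTG. The Schistosoma japonicum GST coding sequence sits immediately downstream, followed after a short linker by the TNRC6B fragment. In pGEX-6P vectors this linker normally encodes a PreScission protease site for tag removal, though the feature table does not annotate it. The insert corresponds to residues 1219–1723 of isoform 1, taken from the NM_015088 ORF, with an internal deletion of residues 1359–1393.

TNRC6B is a GW182-family scaffold protein that associates with argonaute proteins in miRNA- and siRNA-mediated silencing. The associated publication concerns PABPC1-binding sites in GW182 proteins, so this deletion mutant was probably used as purified GST-tagged protein in binding assays, although the record does not state what the deleted segment does. The depositor sequence may be theoretical rather than fully verified.
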