Addgene plasmid #146875: pGEX-6P-1-HsTNRC6Biso1_1219-1723-del1359-1393_L
Purpose: Bacterial Expression of HsTNRC6Biso1_1219-1723-del1359-1393
Depositing lab: Elisa Izaurralde. Depositing organization: Max Planck Institute for Developmental Biology. Publication: Two PABPC1-binding sites in GW182 proteins promote miRNA-mediated gene silencing. Huntzinger E, Braun JE, Heimstädt S, Zekri L, Izaurralde E. EMBO J. 2010 Dec 15;29(24):4146-60. doi: 10.1038/emboj.2010.274 PubMed 21063388.
Backbone
  Vector backbone: pGEX-6P-1
  Vector type: Bacterial Expression
Growth in bacteria
  Bacterial resistance: Ampicillin, 100 μg/mL
  Growth temperature: 37°C
  Growth strain: DH5alpha
  Copy number: Low Copy
Gene/Insert
  Gene/Insert name: HsTNRC6Biso1_1219-1723-del1359-1393
  Species: H. sapiens (human)
  Entrez Gene: TNRC6B (a.k.a. GDSBA)
  Cloning method: Unknown
Terms and licenses: Academic/Nonprofit Terms; Industry Terms: Not Available to Industry
Depositor comments: ORF extracted from NM_015088 Plasmids from this collection were made available to the research community and donated after the lab closed. Please note that the sequence provided by the depositing laboratory may be theoretical/predicted or based on Sanger sequencing results. There may be discrepancies between sequencing results obtained by Addgene and the depositor sequence. If an Addgene verified sequence is not available, please contact before placing your order to request that our lab fully sequence the plasmid.
How to cite: pGEX-6P-1-HsTNRC6Biso1_1219-1723-del1359-1393_L was a gift from Elisa Izaurralde (Addgene plasmid # 146875 ; http://n2t.net/addgene:146875 ; RRID:Addgene_146875)
